Addgene plasmid #107600: p3E-U6a-U6c-rac2 guide
Purpose: An entry vector with U6a and U6c promoter driving rac2 guide RNAs expression
Depositing lab: Qing Deng. Depositing organization: Purdue University. Publication: Neutrophil-specific knockout demonstrates a role for mitochondria in regulating neutrophil motility in zebrafish. Zhou W, Cao L, Jeffries J, Zhu X, Staiger CJ, Deng Q. Dis Model Mech. 2018 Mar 28;11(3). pii: dmm.033027. doi: 10.1242/dmm.033027. PubMed 29590639.
Backbone
  Vector backbone: p3E-U6a-U6c
  Backbone manufacturer: Qing Deng
  Backbone size w/o insert (bp): 4000
  Total vector size (bp): 4000
  Vector type: CRISPR
Growth in bacteria
  Bacterial resistance: Kanamycin, 50 μg/mL
  Growth temperature: 37°C
  Growth strain: DH5alpha
  Copy number: High Copy
Gene/Insert
  Gene/Insert name: rac2 guide RNA sequences
  Species: D. rerio (zebrafish)
  Insert size (bp): 38
Terms and licenses: Academic/Nonprofit Terms; Industry Terms: Not Available to Industry
Depositor comments: infusion cloning was used
How to cite: p3E-U6a-U6c-rac2 guide was a gift from Qing Deng (Addgene plasmid # 107600 ; http://n2t.net/addgene:107600 ; RRID:Addgene_107600)
