[The description below was written by a language model from this plasmid's Addgene catalogue record and pLannotate feature annotations shown in this document.]
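Description:
p3E-U6a-U6c-rac2 guide is a Gateway-style 3' entry plasmid of about 4 kb, classed as a CRISPR vector and built on the p3E-U6a-U6c backbone. It carries two guide RNA expression units directed against zebrafish rac2. It is maintained in E. coli through a high-copy ColE1/pUC-type origin and selected with kanamycin via the aph(3')-Ia (KanR) gene. The backbone also contains the rrnB T1 and T2 terminators, a T7 promoter, and short lacI and lacZα remnants, all common to entry-clone backbones.

The payload is two tandem guide RNA cassettes in the same orientation. According to the record, one is driven by a U6a promoter and the other by a U6c promoter. These RNA polymerase III promoters were not detected by the automated annotation, which found only the two Streptococcus pyogenes Cas9 guide scaffold segments (labelled as tracrRNA fragments) roughly 540 bp apart. The rac2-specific content is just 38 bp in total, which fits two short targeting spacers, and it was introduced by In-Fusion cloning. An SV40 polyadenylation signal with an adjoining fragment of large T antigen sequence lies beside the cassettes. The whole region is bracketed by Gateway recombination sites, annotated as attR3 on one side and attB3/attL-type on the other, so it can be transferred in an LR reaction as the 3' element of a multisite assembly.

The associated publication concerns neutrophil-specific gene knockout in zebrafish. This suggests the plasmid is meant to be combined with other entry clones supplying a tissue-restricted promoter and Cas9, so that ubiquitous guide expression disrupts rac2 only where Cas9 is present. The record does not name the partner entry clones or the destination vector.
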