Features (pLannotate 1.2.2; 15 found; start..end, strand, type, name):
    121..213     +  CDS            lacI (fragment): lac repressor; lacI; The lac repressor binds to the lac operator to inhibit transcription in E. coli. This inhibition can be relieved by adding lactose or isopropyl-β-D-thiogalactopyranoside (IPTG).
    268..295     -  terminator     rrnB T2 terminator: transcription terminator T2 from the E. coli rrnB gene
    427..470     +  terminator     rrnB T1 terminator: Escherichia coli rrnB; transcription terminator T1 from the E. coli rrnB gene
    517..553     -  CDS            lacZα (fragment): LacZα fragment of β-galactosidase; lacZ fragment
    624..747     -  protein_bind   attR3: mutant version of attR; recombination site for the Gateway® LR reaction LR Clonase™
    757..777     +  CDS            lacZα (fragment): LacZα fragment of β-galactosidase; lacZ fragment
    793..927     -  polyA_signal   SV40 poly(A) signal: SV40 polyadenylation signal
    950..1033    -  CDS            large T antigen (fragment): large T antigen from SV40 (simian virus 40)
   1112..1179    -  misc_RNA       tracrRNA (fragment): trans-activating CRISPR RNA for the Streptococcus pyogenes CRISPR/Cas9 system
   1653..1720    -  misc_RNA       tracrRNA (fragment): trans-activating CRISPR RNA for the Streptococcus pyogenes CRISPR/Cas9 system
   2171..2191    -  protein_bind   attB3: mutant version of attB; core recombination site for the Gateway® BP reaction BP Clonase™
   2182..2267    -  protein_bind   attL1 (fragment): mutant version of attL; recombination site for the Gateway® LR reaction LR Clonase™
   2304..2322    -  promoter       T7 promoter: promoter for bacteriophage T7 RNA polymerase
   2456..3265    +  CDS            KanR: aminoglycoside phosphotransferase; aph(3')-Ia; confers resistance to kanamycin in bacteria or G418 (Geneticin®) in eukaryotes
   3412..4000    +  rep_origin     ori: high-copy-number ColE1/pMB1/pBR322/pUC origin of replication
>Addgene plasmid #107600 | p3E-U6a-U6c-rac2 guide | addgene full sequence | sequence record 212880 | Addgene NGS Result
CTTTCCTGCGTTATCCCCTGATTCTGTGGATAACCGTATTACCGCCTTTGAGTGAGCTGATACCGCTCGC
CGCAGCCGAACGACCGAGCGCAGCGAGTCAGTGAGCGAGGAAGCGGAAGAGCGCCCAATACGCAAACCGC
CTCTCCCCGCGCGTTGGCCGATTCATTAATGCAGCTGGCACGACAGGTTTCCCGACTGGAAAGCGGGCAG
TGAGCGCAACGCAATTAATACGCGTACCGCTAGCCAGGAAGAGTTTGTAGAAACGCAAAAAGGCCATCCG
TCAGGATGGCCTTCTGCTTAGTTTGATGCCTGGCAGTTTATGGCGGGCGTCCTGCCCGCCACCCTCCGGG
CCGTTGCTTCACAACGTTCAAATCCGCTCCCGGCGGATTTGTCCTACTCAGGAGAGCGTTCACCGACAAA
CAACAGATAAAACGAAAGGCCCAGTCTTCCGACTGAGCCTTTCGTTTTATTTGATGCCTGGCAGTTCCCT
ACTCTCGCGTTAACGCTAGCATGGATGTTTTCCCAGTCACGACGTTGTAAAACGACGGCCAGTCTTAAGC
TCGGGCCCTGCAGCTCTAGAGCTCGAATTCTACAGGTCACTAATACCATCTAAGTAGTTGGTTCATAGTG
ACTGCATATGTTGTGTTTTACAGTATTATGTAGTCTGTTTTTTATGCAAAATCTAATTTAATATATTGAT
ATTTATATCATTTTACGTTTCTCGTTCAACTTTCTTGTACAAAGTTGAGATCTATAATTCACTGGCCGTC
GTTTTACGGTACCATCGATGATGATCCAGACATGATAAGATACATTGATGAGTTTGGACAAACCACAACT
AGAATGCAGTGAAAAAAATGCTTTATTTGTGAAATTTGTGATGCTATTGCTTTATTTGTAACCATTATAA
GCTGCAATAAACAAGTTAACAACAACAATTGCATTCATTTTATGTTTCAGGTTCAGGGGGAGGTGTGGGA
GGTTTTTTAAAGCAAGTAAAACCTCTACAAATGTGGTATGGCTGATTATGATCCTCTAGATCCCTTGGGT
AGCAGCGAAGTCGAGGCATTTCTGTCCTGGCTGGTCTAGAGGTCTCTCAGGTTTAAAAAAAGCACCGACT
CGGTGCCACTTTTTCAAGTTGATAACGGACTAGCCTTATTTAAACTTGCTATGCTGTTTCCAGCATAGCT
CTTAAACACAGGGTCTCGCATTGGCCCGAACTAGGAGCCTGGAGAACTGCTATATAAACCCGGGACTTCT
GGGTATGTTTCTGCCATGTGGTAAGTGGATAAACCTACTTATTCAACTCATTTACCTCAAACATGACAGT
AAACCTCTTCGGGGCAAACCTGCAAACGCTTAAAACCTTCAAAGTTTGAAACCAGCAGTTTTGTAGAGGT
TTACCGTAGTATTTTTGAACTGTAAAGCATATGCAGAGGAAGCTGGTTTTAGGCTTGTGTGATTGGATGA
GTTCTTCTGTGACGTAACTGATCTTTTGTCCTCGTGTCCTTCGCCTTCCCCCACAGGCATGCGCGGACCT
TCCCCCGCCGCAGACCAGAGGACAACATGCTCAGACGCCAGCAAACGGCCCATCGAAACATTCACAGACT
CTCGGATTGGAGAGACCGGGCCCGAGGTCTCTGACTAAAAAAGCACCGACTCGGTGCCACTTTTTCAAGT
TGATAACGGACTAGCCTTATTTAAACTTGCTATGCTGTTTCCAGCATAGCTCTTAAACGGGACTCTGGGA
TACAGCCCGAACCAAGAGCTGGAGGGAGAGCTATATATACCAGGGACTTCTGGGTATGTTTTTGGGAGGT
GGTGAGTGACTAAACCACTTATTCAGCTCCCTTAGATCAAGTCTGACCCTATATCATGGTGACATAAACC
TGCAAACTGATAAAACCTGAAGGATCTCAAATCCAGAGTTTGTGTGAGGGATTACCGTGGTAATTTTCAA
ACTGTAAAGCATATGCAAAATTATCTGGTCTTGGCTTGAGTGATTGGGTGTCTCGGTGTGATGCAGGGAC
GTTTTCAGTGACGTGTCCTTCTCCCTCCCCCACAGGCATGCGCAGAACATTTCCCCCCTCCTTGAAGACC
AGAACAAAAGACGCCGAGAGCAGGAAACTCGTCTTACTGAATGACCGAGGCTGGAGAAATCGACCCTAGG
CAACTTTATTATACAAAGTTGGCATTATAAAAAAGCATTGCTTATCAATTTGTTGCAACGAACAGGTCAC
TATCAGTCAAAATAAAATCATTATTTGGAGCTCCATGGTAGCGTTAACGCGGCCGCGATATCCCCTATAG
TGAGTCGTATTACATGGTCATAGCTGTTTCCTGGCAGCTCTGGCCCGTGTCTCAAAATCTCTGATGTTAC
ATTGCACAAGATAAAAATATATCATCATGAACAATAAAACTGTCTGCTTACATAAACAGTAATACAAGGG
GTGTTATGAGCCATATTCAACGGGAAACGTCGAGGCCGCGATTAAATTCCAACATGGATGCTGATTTATA
TGGGTATAAATGGGCTCGCGATAATGTCGGGCAATCAGGTGCGACAATCTATCGCTTGTATGGGAAGCCC
GATGCGCCAGAGTTGTTTCTGAAACATGGCAAAGGTAGCGTTGCCAATGATGTTACAGATGAGATGGTCA
GACTAAACTGGCTGACGGAATTTATGCCTCTTCCGACCATCAAGCATTTTATCCGTACTCCTGATGATGC
ATGGTTACTCACCACTGCGATCCCCGGAAAAACAGCATTCCAGGTATTAGAAGAATATCCTGATTCAGGT
GAAAATATTGTTGATGCGCTGGCAGTGTTCCTGCGCCGGTTGCATTCGATTCCTGTTTGTAATTGTCCTT
TTAACAGCGATCGCGTATTTCGTCTCGCTCAGGCGCAATCACGAATGAATAACGGTTTGGTTGATGCGAG
TGATTTTGATGACGAGCGTAATGGCTGGCCTGTTGAACAAGTCTGGAAAGAAATGCATAAACTTTTGCCA
TTCTCACCGGATTCAGTCGTCACTCATGGTGATTTCTCACTTGATAACCTTATTTTTGACGAGGGGAAAT
TAATAGGTTGTATTGATGTTGGACGAGTCGGAATCGCAGACCGATACCAGGATCTTGCCATCCTATGGAA
CTGCCTCGGTGAGTTTTCTCCTTCATTACAGAAACGGCTTTTTCAAAAATATGGTATTGATAATCCTGAT
ATGAATAAATTGCAGTTTCATTTGATGCTCGATGAGTTTTTCTAATCAGAATTGGTTAATTGGTTGTAAC
ACTGGCAGAGCATTACGCTGACTTGACGGGACGGCGCAAGCTCATGACCAAAATCCCTTAACGTGAGTTA
CGCGTCGTTCCACTGAGCGTCAGACCCCGTAGAAAAGATCAAAGGATCTTCTTGAGATCCTTTTTTTCTG
CGCGTAATCTGCTGCTTGCAAACAAAAAAACCACCGCTACCAGCGGTGGTTTGTTTGCCGGATCAAGAGC
TACCAACTCTTTTTCCGAAGGTAACTGGCTTCAGCAGAGCGCAGATACCAAATACTGTTCTTCTAGTGTA
GCCGTAGTTAGGCCACCACTTCAAGAACTCTGTAGCACCGCCTACATACCTCGCTCTGCTAATCCTGTTA
CCAGTGGCTGCTGCCAGTGGCGATAAGTCGTGTCTTACCGGGTTGGACTCAAGACGATAGTTACCGGATA
AGGCGCAGCGGTCGGGCTGAACGGGGGGTTCGTGCACACAGCCCAGCTTGGAGCGAACGACCTACACCGA
ACTGAGATACCTACAGCGTGAGCTATGAGAAAGCGCCACGCTTCCCGAAGGGAGAAAGGCGGACAGGTAT
CCGGTAAGCGGCAGGGTCGGAACAGGAGAGCGCACGAGGGAGCTTCCAGGGGGAAACGCCTGGTATCTTT
ATAGTCCTGTCGGGTTTCGCCACCTCTGACTTGAGCGTCGATTTTTGTGATGCTCGTCAGGGGGGCGGAG
CCTATGGAAAAACGCCAGCAACGCGGCCTTTTTACGGTTCCTGGCCTTTTGCTGGCCTTTTGCTCACATG
TT
