Features (pLannotate 1.2.2; 15 found; start..end, strand, type, name):
    121..213     +  CDS            lacI (fragment): lac repressor; lacI; The lac repressor binds to the lac operator to inhibit transcription in E. coli. This inhibition can be relieved by adding lactose or isopropyl-β-D-thiogalactopyranoside (IPTG).
    268..295     -  terminator     rrnB T2 terminator: transcription terminator T2 from the E. coli rrnB gene
    427..470     +  terminator     rrnB T1 terminator: Escherichia coli rrnB; transcription terminator T1 from the E. coli rrnB gene
    517..553     -  CDS            lacZα (fragment): LacZα fragment of β-galactosidase; lacZ fragment
    624..747     -  protein_bind   attR3: mutant version of attR; recombination site for the Gateway® LR reaction LR Clonase™
    757..777     +  CDS            lacZα (fragment): LacZα fragment of β-galactosidase; lacZ fragment
    793..927     -  polyA_signal   SV40 poly(A) signal: SV40 polyadenylation signal
    950..1033    -  CDS            large T antigen (fragment): large T antigen from SV40 (simian virus 40)
   1112..1179    -  misc_RNA       tracrRNA (fragment): trans-activating CRISPR RNA for the Streptococcus pyogenes CRISPR/Cas9 system
   1653..1720    -  misc_RNA       tracrRNA (fragment): trans-activating CRISPR RNA for the Streptococcus pyogenes CRISPR/Cas9 system
   2171..2191    -  protein_bind   attB3: mutant version of attB; core recombination site for the Gateway® BP reaction BP Clonase™
   2182..2267    -  protein_bind   attL1 (fragment): mutant version of attL; recombination site for the Gateway® LR reaction LR Clonase™
   2304..2322    -  promoter       T7 promoter: promoter for bacteriophage T7 RNA polymerase
   2456..3265    +  CDS            KanR: aminoglycoside phosphotransferase; aph(3')-Ia; confers resistance to kanamycin in bacteria or G418 (Geneticin®) in eukaryotes
   3412..4000    +  rep_origin     ori: high-copy-number ColE1/pMB1/pBR322/pUC origin of replication
>Addgene plasmid #107600 | p3E-U6a-U6c-rac2 guide | depositor full sequence | sequence record 216997 | p3E-U6a-U6c-rac2 guide sequence 4062 bps
CTTTCCTGCGTTATCCCCTGATTCTGTGGATAACCGTATTACCGCCTTTGAGTGAGCTGATACCGCTCGC
CGCAGCCGAACGACCGAGCGCAGCGAGTCAGTGAGCGAGGAAGCGGAAGAGCGCCCAATACGCAAACCGC
CTCTCCCCGCGCGTTGGCCGATTCATTAATGCAGCTGGCACGACAGGTTTCCCGACTGGAAAGCGGGCAG
TGAGCGCAACGCAATTAATACGCGTACCGCTAGCCAGGAAGAGTTTGTAGAAACGCAAAAAGGCCATCCG
TCAGGATGGCCTTCTGCTTAGTTTGATGCCTGGCAGTTTATGGCGGGCGTCCTGCCCGCCACCCTCCGGG
CCGTTGCTTCACAACGTTCAAATCCGCTCCCGGCGGATTTGTCCTACTCAGGAGAGCGTTCACCGACAAA
CAACAGATAAAACGAAAGGCCCAGTCTTCCGACTGAGCCTTTCGTTTTATTTGATGCCTGGCAGTTCCCT
ACTCTCGCGTTAACGCTAGCATGGATGTTTTCCCAGTCACGACGTTGTAAAACGACGGCCAGTCTTAAGC
TCGGGCCCTGCAGCTCTAGAGCTCGAATTCTACAGGTCACTAATACCATCTAAGTAGTTGATTCATAGTG
ACTGCATATGTTGTGTTTTACAGTATTATGTAGTCTGTTTTTTATGCAAAATCTAATTTAATATATTGAT
ATTTATATCATTTTACGTTTCTCGTTCAACTTTCTTGTACAAAGTTGAGATCTATAATTCACTGGCCGTC
GTTTTACGGTACCATCGATGATGATCCAGACATGATAAGATACATTGATGAGTTTGGACAAACCACAACT
AGAATGCAGTGAAAAAAATGCTTTATTTGTGAAATTTGTGATGCTATTGCTTTATTTGTAACCATTATAA
GCTGCAATAAACAAGTTAACAACAACAATTGCATTCATTTTATGTTTCAGGTTCAGGGGGAGGTGTGGGA
GGTTTTTTAAAGCAAGTAAAACCTCTACAAATGTGGTATGGCTGATTATGATCCTCTAGATCCCTTGGGT
AGCAGCGAAGTCGAGGCATTTCTGTCCTGGCTGGTCTAGAGGTCTCTCAGGTTTAAAAAAAGCACCGACT
CGGTGCCACTTTTTCAAGTTGATAACGGACTAGCCTTATTTAAACTTGCTATGCTGTTTCCAGCATAGCT
CTTAAACACAGGGTCTCGCATTGGCCCGAACTAGGAGCCTGGAGAACTGCTATATAAACCCGGGACTTCT
GGGTATGTTTCTGCCATGTGGTAAGTGGATAAACCTACTTATTCAACTCATTTACCTCAAACATGACAGT
AAACCTCTTCGGGGCAAACCTGCAAACGCTTAAAACCTTCAAAGTTTGAAACCAGCAGTTTTGTAGAGGT
TTACCGTAGTATTTTTGAACTGTAAAGCATATGCAGAGGAAGCTGGTTTTAGGCTTGTGTGATTGGATGA
GTTCTTCTGTGACGTAACTGATCTTTTGTCCTCGTGTCCTTCGCCTTCCCCCACAGGCATGCGCGGACCT
TCCCCCGCCGCAGACCAGAGGACAACATGCTCAGACGCCAGCAAACGGCCCATCGAAACATTCACAGACT
CTCGGATTGGAGAGACCGGGCCCGAGGTCTCTGACTAAAAAAGCACCGACTCGGTGCCACTTTTTCAAGT
TGATAACGGACTAGCCTTATTTAAACTTGCTATGCTGTTTCCAGCATAGCTCTTAAACGGGACTCTGGGA
TACAGCCCGAACCAAGAGCTGGAGGGAGAGCTATATATACCAGGGACTTCTGGGTATGTTTTTGGGAGGT
GGTGAGTGACTAAACCACTTATTCAGCTCCCTTAGATCAAGTCTGACCCTATATCATGGTGACATAAACC
TGCAAACTGATAAAACCTGAAGGATCTCAAATCCAGAGTTTGTGTGAGGGATTACCGTGGTAATTTTCAA
ACTGTAAAGCATATGCAAAATTATCTGGTCTTGGCTTGAGTGATTGGGTGTCTCGGTGTGATGCAGGGAC
GTTTTCAGTGACGTGTCCTTCTCCCTCCCCCACAGGCATGCGCAGAACATTTCCCCCCTCCTTGAAGACC
AGAACAAAAGACGCCGAGAGCAGGAAACTCGTCTTACTGAATGACCGAGGCTGGAGAAATCGACCCTAGG
CAACTTTATTATACAAAGTTGGCATTATAAAAAAGCATTGCTTATCAATTTGTTGCAACGAACAGGTCAC
TATCAGTCAAAATAAAATCATTATTTGGAGCTCCATGGTAGCGTTAACGCGGCCGCGATATCCCCTATAG
TGAGTCGTATTACATGGTCATAGCTGTTTCCTGGCAGCTCTGGCCCGTGTCTCAAAATCTCTGATGTTAC
ATTGCACAAGATAAAAATATATCATCATGAACAATAAAACTGTCTGCTTACATAAACAGTAATACAAGGG
GTGTTATGAGCCATATTCAACGGGAAACGTCGAGGCCGCGATTAAATTCCAACATGGATGCTGATTTATA
TGGGTATAAATGGGCTCGCGATAATGTCGGGCAATCAGGTGCGACAATCTATCGCTTGTATGGGAAGCCC
GATGCGCCAGAGTTGTTTCTGAAACATGGCAAAGGTAGCGTTGCCAATGATGTTACAGATGAGATGGTCA
GACTAAACTGGCTGACGGAATTTATGCCTCTTCCGACCATCAAGCATTTTATCCGTACTCCTGATGATGC
ATGGTTACTCACCACTGCGATCCCCGGAAAAACAGCATTCCAGGTATTAGAAGAATATCCTGATTCAGGT
GAAAATATTGTTGATGCGCTGGCAGTGTTCCTGCGCCGGTTGCATTCGATTCCTGTTTGTAATTGTCCTT
TTAACAGCGATCGCGTATTTCGTCTCGCTCAGGCGCAATCACGAATGAATAACGGTTTGGTTGATGCGAG
TGATTTTGATGACGAGCGTAATGGCTGGCCTGTTGAACAAGTCTGGAAAGAAATGCATAAACTTTTGCCA
TTCTCACCGGATTCAGTCGTCACTCATGGTGATTTCTCACTTGATAACCTTATTTTTGACGAGGGGAAAT
TAATAGGTTGTATTGATGTTGGACGAGTCGGAATCGCAGACCGATACCAGGATCTTGCCATCCTATGGAA
CTGCCTCGGTGAGTTTTCTCCTTCATTACAGAAACGGCTTTTTCAAAAATATGGTATTGATAATCCTGAT
ATGAATAAATTGCAGTTTCATTTGATGCTCGATGAGTTTTTCTAATCAGAATTGGTTAATTGGTTGTAAC
ACTGGCAGAGCATTACGCTGACTTGACGGGACGGCGCAAGCTCATGACCAAAATCCCTTAACGTGAGTTA
CGCGTCGTTCCACTGAGCGTCAGACCCCGTAGAAAAGATCAAAGGATCTTCTTGAGATCCTTTTTTTCTG
CGCGTAATCTGCTGCTTGCAAACAAAAAAACCACCGCTACCAGCGGTGGTTTGTTTGCCGGATCAAGAGC
TACCAACTCTTTTTCCGAAGGTAACTGGCTTCAGCAGAGCGCAGATACCAAATACTGTCCTTCTAGTGTA
GCCGTAGTTAGGCCACCACTTCAAGAACTCTGTAGCACCGCCTACATACCTCGCTCTGCTAATCCTGTTA
CCAGTGGCTGCTGCCAGTGGCGATAAGTCGTGTCTTACCGGGTTGGACTCAAGACGATAGTTACCGGATA
AGGCGCAGCGGTCGGGCTGAACGGGGGGTTCGTGCACACAGCCCAGCTTGGAGCGAACGACCTACACCGA
ACTGAGATACCTACAGCGTGAGCATTGAGAAAGCGCCACGCTTCCCGAAGGGAGAAAGGCGGACAGGTAT
CCGGTAAGCGGCAGGGTCGGAACAGGAGAGCGCACGAGGGAGCTTCCAGGGGGAAACGCCTGGTATCTTT
ATAGTCCTGTCGGGTTTCGCCACCTCTGACTTGAGCGTCGATTTTTGTGATGCTCGTCAGGGGGGCGGAG
CCTATGGAAAAACGCCAGCAACGCGGCCTTTTTACGGTTCCTGGCCTTTTGCTGGCCTTTTGCTCACATG
TT
